>Addgene plasmid #169327 | pCDNA5/FRT/TO_CEP41-HaloTag7_T2A_EGFP | addgene full sequence | sequence record 333235 | Addgene NGS Result
GACGGATCGGGAGATCTCCCGATCCCCTATGGTGCACTCTCAGTACAATCTGCTCTGATGCCGCATAGTT
AAGCCAGTATCTGCTCCCTGCTTGTGTGTTGGAGGTCGCTGAGTAGTGCGCGAGCAAAATTTAAGCTACA
ACAAGGCAAGGCTTGACCGACAATTGCATGAAGAATCTGCTTAGGGTTAGGCGTTTTGCGCTGCTTCGCG
ATGTACGGGCCAGATATACGCGTTGACATTGATTATTGACTAGTTATTAATAGTAATCAATTACGGGGTC
ATTAGTTCATAGCCCATATATGGAGTTCCGCGTTACATAACTTACGGTAAATGGCCCGCCTGGCTGACCG
CCCAACGACCCCCGCCCATTGACGTCAATAATGACGTATGTTCCCATAGTAACGCCAATAGGGACTTTCC
ATTGACGTCAATGGGTGGAGTATTTACGGTAAACTGCCCACTTGGCAGTACATCAAGTGTATCATATGCC
AAGTACGCCCCCTATTGACGTCAATGACGGTAAATGGCCCGCCTGGCATTATGCCCAGTACATGACCTTA
TGGGACTTTCCTACTTGGCAGTACATCTACGTATTAGTCATCGCTATTACCATGGTGATGCGGTTTTGGC
AGTACATCAATGGGCGTGGATAGCGGTTTGACTCACGGGGATTTCCAAGTCTCCACCCCATTGACGTCAA
TGGGAGTTTGTTTTGGCACCAAAATCAACGGGACTTTCCAAAATGTCGTAACAACTCCGCCCCATTGACG
CAAATGGGCGGTAGGCGTGTACGGTGGGAGGTCTATATAAGCAGAGCTCTCCCTATCAGTGATAGAGATC
TCCCTATCAGTGATAGAGATCGTCGACGAGCTCGTTTAGTGAACCGTCAGATCGCCTGGAGACGCCATCC
ACGCTGTTTTGACCTCCATAGAAGACACCGGGACCGATCCAGCCTCCGGACTCTAGCGTTTAAACTTAAG
CTTGGTACCGAGCTCGGATCCACTAGTCCAGTGTGGTGGAATTCTGCAGATATCCAGCAACCATGTCCCT
CCGGAGGCACATTGGGAACCCTGAGTATCTGATGAAAAGGATACCACAGAACCCAAGATACCAGCATATC
AAATCAAGACTGGACACTGGTAACAGTATGACTAAATATACTGAGAAGCTCGAAGAGATTAAGAAAAATT
ATAGATACAAAAAAGATGAGCTTTTCAAGAGACTAAAAGTTACAACTTTTGCCCAGCTGATCATCCAAGT
TGCCTCCCTCTCTGATCAAACACTGGAAGTGACAGCTGAGGAGATTCAAAGGCTGGAAGACAATGATTCT
GCAGCTTCAGACCCTGATGCTGAAACCACTGCCAGGACCAATGGGAAAGGAAATCCAGGTGAGCAGTCGC
CGAGCCCTGAGCAGTTCATAAACAACGCAGGAGCAGGGGACTCCAGCCGCTCAACTCTTCAGAGTGTCAT
CAGTGGTGTTGGGGAACTGGATCTAGACAAAGGGCCAGTGAAGAAAGCAGAGCCCCATACCAAAGACAAA
CCTTATCCTGACTGCCCCTTCCTGCTGCTAGATGTGCGTGATAGAGATTCTTACCAGCAGTGCCACATTG
TTGGAGCTTACAGTTACCCAATTGCAACTCTGTCTAGAACAATGAACCCTTATTCAAATGATATTCTTGA
ATATAAAAATGCCCATGGCAAGATCATCATTCTGTATGACGATGATGAAAGGCTGGCCAGTCAGGCGGCC
ACCACCATGTGCGAGCGTGGATTTGAAAACCTCTTCATGCTTTCCGGAGGTCTAAAAGTCTTAGCTCAGA
AATTCCCGGAAGGACTGATTACTGGTTCCCTGCCAGCATCTTGCCAGCAGGCCCTTCCTCCTGGGTCTGC
CCGGAAACGATCCAGCCCCAAAGGGCCACCCCTACCAGCTGAGAATAAATGGAGATTTACCCCAGAAGAC
TTAAAAAAGATAGAATATTATCTGGAAGAGGAGCAAGGGCCTGCAGATCATCCTAGCCGACTGAACCAAG
CTAACTCCTCCGGAAGAGAGTCCAAGGTGCCTGGTGCCCGAAGCGCTCAGAATCTGCCAGGTGGCGGCCC
CGCCAGCCACTCAAACCCCCGCTCCCTCAGCAGTGGTCACCTGCAAGGCAAACCCTGGAAGTACCTCGAG
TGCGGCCGCAACCCAGCTTTCTTGTACAAAGTGGTGATGGCAGCTAGCCTGGAGGTGCTGTTCCAGGGCC
CCTTCGAAGGATCCGAAATCGGTACTGGCTTTCCATTCGACCCCCATTATGTGGAAGTCCTGGGCGAGCG
CATGCACTACGTCGATGTTGGTCCGCGCGATGGCACCCCTGTGCTGTTCCTGCACGGTAACCCGACCTCC
TCCTACGTGTGGCGCAACATCATCCCGCATGTTGCACCGACCCATCGCTGCATTGCTCCAGACCTGATCG
GTATGGGCAAATCCGACAAACCAGACCTGGGTTATTTCTTCGACGACCACGTCCGCTTCATGGATGCCTT
CATCGAAGCCCTGGGTCTGGAAGAGGTCGTCCTGGTCATTCACGACTGGGGCTCCGCTCTGGGTTTCCAC
TGGGCCAAGCGCAATCCAGAGCGCGTCAAAGGTATTGCATTTATGGAGTTCATCCGCCCTATCCCGACCT
GGGACGAATGGCCAGAATTTGCCCGCGAGACCTTCCAGGCCTTCCGCACCACCGACGTCGGCCGCAAGCT
GATCATCGATCAGAACGTTTTTATCGAGGGTACGCTGCCGATGGGTGTCGTCCGCCCGCTGACTGAAGTC
GAGATGGACCATTACCGCGAGCCGTTCCTGAATCCTGTTGACCGCGAGCCACTGTGGCGCTTCCCAAACG
AGCTGCCAATCGCCGGTGAGCCAGCGAACATCGTCGCGCTGGTCGAAGAATACATGGACTGGCTGCACCA
GTCCCCTGTCCCGAAGCTGCTGTTCTGGGGCACCCCAGGCGTTCTGATCCCACCGGCCGAAGCCGCTCGC
CTGGCCAAAAGCCTGCCTAACTGCAAGGCTGTGGACATCGGCCCGGGTCTGAATCTGCTGCAAGAAGACA
ACCCGGACCTGATCGGCAGCGAGATCGCGCGCTGGCTGTCTACTCTGGAGATTTCCGGTGGCAGTGGAGA
GGGCAGAGGAAGTCTGCTAACATGCGGTGACGTCGAGGAGAATCCTGGCCCAGTGAGCAAGGGCGAGGAG
CTGTTCACCGGGGTGGTGCCCATCCTGGTCGAGCTGGACGGCGACGTAAACGGCCACAAGTTCAGCGTGT
CCGGCGAGGGCGAGGGCGATGCCACCTACGGCAAGCTGACCCTGAAGTTCATCTGCACCACCGGCAAGCT
GCCCGTGCCCTGGCCCACCCTCGTGACCACCCTGACCTACGGCGTGCAGTGCTTCAGCCGCTACCCCGAC
CACATGAAGCAGCACGACTTCTTCAAGTCCGCCATGCCCGAAGGCTACGTCCAGGAGCGCACCATCTTCT
TCAAGGACGACGGCAACTACAAGACCCGCGCCGAGGTGAAGTTCGAGGGCGACACCCTGGTGAACCGCAT
CGAGCTGAAGGGCATCGACTTCAAGGAGGACGGCAACATCCTGGGGCACAAGCTGGAGTACAACTACAAC
AGCCACAACGTCTATATCATGGCCGACAAGCAGAAGAACGGCATCAAGGTGAACTTCAAGATCCGCCACA
ACATCGAGGACGGCAGCGTGCAGCTCGCCGACCACTACCAGCAGAACACCCCCATCGGCGACGGCCCCGT
GCTGCTGCCCGACAACCACTACCTGAGCACCCAGTCCGCCCTGAGCAAAGACCCCAACGAGAAGCGCGAT
CACATGGTCCTGCTGGAGTTCGTGACCGCCGCCGGGATCACTCTCGGCATGGACGAGCTGTACAAGTAAC
CGCTCGAGTCTAGAGGGCCCGTTTAAACCCGCTGATCAGCCTCGACTGTGCCTTCTAGTTGCCAGCCATC
TGTTGTTTGCCCCTCCCCCGTGCCTTCCTTGACCCTGGAAGGTGCCACTCCCACTGTCCTTTCCTAATAA
AATGAGGAAATTGCATCGCATTGTCTGAGTAGGTGTCATTCTATTCTGGGGGGTGGGGTGGGGCAGGACA
GCAAGGGGGAGGATTGGGAAGACAATAGCAGGCATGCTGGGGATGCGGTGGGCTCTATGGCTTCTGAGGC
GGAAAGAACCAGCTGGGGCTCTAGGGGGTATCCCC
[124 nt withheld, positions 4236-4359]
C
[91 nt withheld, positions 4361-4451]
AGGGTGATGGTTCACGTACCTAGAAGTTCCTATTCCGAAGTTCCTATTCTCTAGAAAGTATAGGAACTTC
CTTGGCCAAAAAGCCTGAACTCACCGCGACGTCTGTCGAGAAGTTTCTGATCGAAAAGTTCGACAGCGTC
TCCGACCTGATGCAGCTCTCGGAGGGCGAAGAATCTCGTGCTTTCAGCTTCGATGTAGGAGGGCGTGGAT
ATGTCCTGCGGGTAAATAGCTGCGCCGATGGTTTCTACAAAGATCGTTATGTTTATCGGCACTTTGCATC
GGCCGCGCTCCCGATTCCGGAAGTGCTTGACATTGGGGAATTCAGCGAGAGCCTGACCTATTGCATCTCC
CGCCGTGCACAGGGTGTCACGTTGCAAGACCTGCCTGAAACCGAACTGCCCGCTGTTCTGCAGCCGGTCG
CGGAGGCCATGGATGCGATCGCTGCGGCCGATCTTAGCCAGACGAGCGGGTTCGGCCCATTCGGACCGCA
AGGAATCGGTCAATACACTACATGGCGTGATTTCATATGCGCGATTGCTGATCCCCATGTGTATCACTGG
CAAACTGTGATGGACGACACCGTCAGTGCGTCCGTCGCGCAGGCTCTCGATGAGCTGATGCTTTGGGCCG
AGGACTGCCCCGAAGTCCGGCACCTCGTGCACGCGGATTTCGGCTCCAACAATGTCCTGACGGACAATGG
CCGCATAACAGCGGTCATTGACTGGAGCGAGGCGATGTTCGGGGATTCCCAATACGAGGTCGCCAACATC
TTCTTCTGGAGGCCGTGGTTGGCTTGTATGGAGCAGCAGACGCGCTACTTCGAGCGGAGGCATCCGGAGC
TTGCAGGATCGCCGCGGCTCCGGGCGTATATGCTCCGCATTGGTCTTGACCAACTCTATCAGAGCTTGGT
TGACGGCAATTTCGATGATGCAGCTTGGGCGCAGGGTCGATGCGACGCAATCGTCCGATCCGGAGCCGGG
ACTGTCGGGCGTACACAAATCGCCCGCAGAAGCGCGGCCGTCTGGACCGATGGCTGTGTAGAAGTACTCG
CCGATAGTGGAAACCGACGCCCCAGCACTCGTCCGAGGGCAAAGGAATAGCACGTACTACGAGATTTCGA
TTCCACCGCCGCCTTCTATGAAAGGTTGGGCTTCGGAATCGTTTTCCGGGACGCCGGCTGGATGATCCTC
CAGCGCGGGGATCTCATGCTGGAGTTCTTCGCCCACCCCAACTTGTTTATTGCAGCTTATAATGGTTACA
AATAAAGCAATAGCATCACAAATTTCACAAATAAAGCATTTTTTTCACTGCATTCTAGTTGTGGTTTGTC
CAAACTCATCAATGTATCTTATCATGTCTGTATACCGTCGACCTCTAGCTAGAGCTTGGCGTAATCATGG
TCATAGCTGTTTCCTGTGTGAAATTGTTATCCGCTCACAATTCCACACAACATACGAGCCGGAAGCATAA
AGTGTAAAGCCTGGGGTGCCTAATGAGTGAGCTAACTCACATTAATTGCGTTGCGCTCACTGCCCGCTTT
CCAGTCGGGAAACCTGTCGTGCCAGCTGCATTAATGAATCGGCCAACGCGCGGGGAGAGGCGGTTTGCGT
ATTGGGCGCTCTTCCGCTTCCTCGCTCACTGACTCGCTGCGCTCGGTCGTTCGGCTGCGGCGAGCGGTAT
CAGCTCACTCAAAGGCGGTAATACGGTTATCCACAGAATCAGGGGATAACGCAGGAAAGAACATGTGAGC
AAAAGGCCAGCAAAAGGCCAGGAACCGTAAAAAGGCCGCGTTGCTGGCGTTTTTCCATAGGCTCCGCCCC
CCTGACGAGCATCACAAAAATCGACGCTCAAGTCAGAGGTGGCGAAACCCGACAGGACTATAAAGATACC
AGGCGTTTCCCCCTGGAAGCTCCCTCGTGCGCTCTCCTGTTCCGACCCTGCCGCTTACCGGATACCTGTC
CGCCTTTCTCCCTTCGGGAAGCGTGGCGCTTTCTCATAGCTCACGCTGTAGGTATCTCAGTTCGGTGTAG
GTCGTTCGCTCCAAGCTGGGCTGTGTGCACGAACCCCCCGTTCAGCCCGACCGCTGCGCCTTATCCGGTA
ACTATCGTCTTGAGTCCAACCCGGTAAGACACGACTTATCGCCACTGGCAGCAGCCACTGGTAACAGGAT
TAGCAGAGCGAGGTATGTAGGCGGTGCTACAGAGTTCTTGAAGTGGTGGCCTAACTACGGCTACACTAGA
AGAACAGTATTTGGTATCTGCGCTCTGCTGAAGCCAGTTACCTTCGGAAAAAGAGTTGGTAGCTCTTGAT
CCGGCAAACAAACCACCGCTGGTAGCGGTGGTTTTTTTGTTTGCAAGCAGCAGATTACGCGCAGAAAAAA
AGGATCTCAAGAAGATCCTTTGATCTTTTCTACGGGGTCTGACGCTCAGTGGAACGAAAACTCACGTTAA
GGGATTTTGGTCATGAGATTATCAAAAAGGATCTTCACCTAGATCCTTTTAAATTAAAAATGAAGTTTTA
AATCAATCTAAAGTATATATGAGTAAACTTGGTCTGACAGTTACCAATGCTTAATCAGTGAGGCACCTAT
CTCAGCGATCTGTCTATTTCGTTCATCCATAGTTGCCTGACTCCCCGTCGTGTAGATAACTACGATACGG
GAGGGCTTACCATCTGGCCCCAGTGCTGCAATGATACCGCGAGACCCACGCTCACCGGCTCCAGATTTAT
CAGCAATAAACCAGCCAGCCGGAAGGGCCGAGCGCAGAAGTGGTCCTGCAACTTTATCCGCCTCCATCCA
GTCTATTAATTGTTGCCGGGAAGCTAGAGTAAGTAGTTCGCCAGTTAATAGTTTGCGCAACGTTGTTGCC
ATTGCTACAGGCATCGTGGTGTCACGCTCGTCGTTTGGTATGGCTTCATTCAGCTCCGGTTCCCAACGAT
CAAGGCGAGTTACATGATCCCCCATGTTGTGCAAAAAAGCGGTTAGCTCCTTCGGTCCTCCGATCGTTGT
CAGAAGTAAGTTGGCCGCAGTGTTATCACTCATGGTTATGGCAGCACTGCATAATTCTCTTACTGTCATG
CCATCCGTAAGATGCTTTTCTGTGACTGGTGAGTACTCAACCAAGTCATTCTGAGAATAGTGTATGCGGC
GACCGAGTTGCTCTTGCCCGGCGTCAATACGGGATAATACCGCGCCACATAGCAGAACTTTAAAAGTGCT
CATCATTGGAAAACGTTCTTCGGGGCGAAAACTCTCAAGGATCTTACCGCTGTTGAGATCCAGTTCGATG
TAACCCACTCGTGCACCCAACTGATCTTCAGCATCTTTTACTTTCACCAGCGTTTCTGGGTGAGCAAAAA
CAGGAAGGCAAAATGCCGCAAAAAAGGGAATAAGGGCGACACGGAAATGTTGAATACTCATACTCTTCCT
TTTTCAATATTATTGAAGCATTTATCAGGGTTATTGTCTCATGAGCGGATACATATTTGAATGTATTTAG
AAAAATAAACAAATAGGGGTTCCGCGCACATTTCCCCGAAAAGTGCCACCTGACGTC
Features (pLannotate 1.2.2; 24 found; start..end, strand, type, name):
     28..80      -  misc_feature   bom (fragment): basis of mobility region from pBR322
    235..614     +  enhancer       CMV enhancer: human cytomegalovirus immediate early enhancer
    615..818     +  promoter       CMV promoter: human cytomegalovirus (CMV) immediate early promoter
    820..839     +  promoter       PLtetO-1 promoter (fragment): modified phage lambda PL promoter with tet operator sites (Lutz and Bujard, 1997)
    841..860     +  promoter       PLtetO-1 promoter (fragment): modified phage lambda PL promoter with tet operator sites (Lutz and Bujard, 1997)
    868..901     +  promoter       TRE3GV promoter (fragment): 3rd-generation Tet-responsive promoter that can be activated by binding of Tet-On® 3G, optimized for retroviral and lentiviral vectors
   1043..2161    +  CDS            CEP41: CEP41_HUMAN - Also known as TSGA14. Experimental evidence at protein level: Swiss-Prot protein existence level 1. Required during ciliogenesis for tubulin glutamylation in cilium. Probably acts by participating in the transport of TTLL6, a tubulin polyglutamylase, between the basal body and the cilium. From Homo sapiens (Human).
   2181..2205    -  protein_bind   attB2: mutant version of attB; recombination site for the Gateway® BP reaction BP Clonase™
   2255..3138    +  CDS            HaloTag® (fragment): modified bacterial dehalogenase that forms covalent bonds with chloroalkane derivatives
   3203..3919    +  CDS            EGFP: the original enhanced GFP (Yang et al., 1996) mammalian codon-optimized
   3966..4190    +  polyA_signal   bGH poly(A) signal: bovine growth hormone polyadenylation signal
   4194..4215    +  promoter       SV40 promoter (fragment): SV40 enhancer and early promoter
   4236..4469    +  rep_origin     f1 ori (fragment) (sequence partly withheld): f1 bacteriophage origin of replication; arrow indicates direction of (+) strand synthesis
   4474..4521    +  protein_bind   FRT: FLP-mediated recombination occurs in the 8-bp core sequence TCTAGAAA (Turan and Bode, 2011). FLP recombinase from the Saccharomyces cerevisiae 2μ plasmid
   4529..5551    +  CDS            HygR: aminoglycoside phosphotransferase from E. coli; aph(4)-Ia; confers resistance to hygromycin
   5561..5686    +  CDS            ble (fragment): BLE_KLEPN - Experimental evidence at protein level: Swiss-Prot protein existence level 1. Binding protein with a strong affinity to the bleomycin family of antibiotics. Binds to CL990; an antimitotic-antibiotic compound. From Klebsiella pneumoniae.
   5681..5802    +  polyA_signal   SV40 poly(A) signal: SV40 polyadenylation signal
   5875..5891    -  protein_bind   lac operator: The lac repressor binds to the lac operator to inhibit transcription in E. coli. This inhibition can be relieved by adding lactose or isopropyl-β-D-thiogalactopyranoside (IPTG). lac repressor encoded by lacI
   5899..5929    -  promoter       lac promoter: promoter for the E. coli lac operon
   5944..5965    -  protein_bind   CAP binding site: CAP binding activates transcription in the presence of cAMP. E. coli catabolite activator protein
   5978..6070    -  CDS            lacI (fragment): lac repressor; lacI; The lac repressor binds to the lac operator to inhibit transcription in E. coli. This inhibition can be relieved by adding lactose or isopropyl-β-D-thiogalactopyranoside (IPTG).
   6253..6841    -  rep_origin     ori: high-copy-number ColE1/pMB1/pBR322/pUC origin of replication
   7012..7872    -  CDS            AmpR: β-lactamase; bla; confers resistance to ampicillin, carbenicillin, and related antibiotics
   7873..7977    -  promoter       AmpR promoter: bla
