[The description below was written by a language model from this plasmid's Addgene catalogue record and pLannotate feature annotations shown in this document.]
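Description:
pCDNA5/FRT/TO_CEP41-HaloTag7_T2A_EGFP is a mammalian expression plasmid of about 8 kb built on the pCDNA5/FRT/TO backbone and made by Gibson cloning. It is propagated in E. coli through a high-copy ColE1/pUC-type origin with ampicillin selection from the β-lactamase gene. Small backbone remnants (a partial f1 origin, lac promoter/operator and a bom fragment) are also annotated.

The payload is driven by the CMV immediate-early enhancer and promoter. This is followed by two short tet operator-like segments, which fits the tetracycline-regulated "TO" design of the backbone. Transcription should therefore be repressed in cells expressing the Tet repressor and induced by tetracycline or doxycycline, and constitutive in cells that lack the repressor. The open reading frame encodes human CEP41, a centrosomal and ciliary protein involved in tubulin glutamylation during ciliogenesis. It is followed by a short linker containing an attB2 Gateway scar, then HaloTag7, then EGFP, and ends at the bGH polyadenylation signal. The catalogue lists the tag as N-terminal on the insert, but both the construct name and the feature order place HaloTag7 at the C-terminus of CEP41. The T2A peptide named in the title is not separately annotated; it presumably lies in the gap between HaloTag and EGFP, where it would release EGFP as a separate marker of expressing cells.

Downstream, an FRT site sits directly in front of a promoterless hygromycin resistance gene with an SV40 poly(A) signal. Flp-mediated integration into a genomic FRT landing site supplies the missing promoter and start codon, which allows hygromycin selection of isogenic stable lines. The construct is used to label CEP41 with chloroalkane fluorophore ligands, and it was deposited with work on fluorescence lifetime multiplexing using HaloTag variants.
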