Addgene plasmid #169327: pCDNA5/FRT/TO_CEP41-HaloTag7_T2A_EGFP
Purpose: Expression of CEP41-HaloTag7 in mammalian cells
Depositing lab: Kai Johnsson. Depositing organization: Max Planck Institute for Medical Research. Publication: Engineered HaloTag variants for fluorescence lifetime multiplexing. Frei MS, Tarnawski M, Roberti MJ, Koch B, Hiblot J, Johnsson K. Nat Methods. 2021 Dec 16. pii: 10.1038/s41592-021-01341-x. doi: 10.1038/s41592-021-01341-x. PubMed 34916672.
Backbone
  Vector backbone: pCDNA5/FRT/TO
  Vector type: Mammalian Expression
  Selectable markers: Hygromycin ; EGFP
Growth in bacteria
  Bacterial resistance: Ampicillin, 100 μg/mL
  Growth temperature: 37°C
  Growth strain: DH5alpha
  Copy number: High Copy
Gene/Insert
  Gene/Insert name: CEP41-HaloTag7
  Species: H. sapiens (human)
  Entrez Gene: CEP41 (a.k.a. JBTS15, TSGA14)
  Tag / fusion protein: HaloTag7 (N terminal on insert)
  Cloning method: Gibson Cloning
  Sequencing primers: 5′ Unknown
Terms and licenses: Academic/Nonprofit Terms; Industry Terms: Not Available to Industry
How to cite: pCDNA5/FRT/TO_CEP41-HaloTag7_T2A_EGFP was a gift from Kai Johnsson (Addgene plasmid # 169327 ; http://n2t.net/addgene:169327 ; RRID:Addgene_169327)
